>Addgene plasmid #214251 | pGEL851 | addgene full sequence | sequence record 430665 | Addgene NGS Result
AAGGAAAGGCTATCGTTCAAGATGCCTCTGCCGACAGTGGTCCCAAAGATGGACCCCCACCCACGAGGAG
CATCGTGGAAAAAGAAGACGTTCCAACCACGTCTTCAAAGCAAGTGGATTGATGTGATATCTCCACTGAC
GTAAGGGATGACGCACAATCCCACTATCCTTCGCAAGACCCTTCCTCTATATAAGGAAGTTCATTTCATT
TGGAGAGGACACGCTGAAATCACCAGTCTCTCTCTACAAATCTATCTCTCTCGAGCTTTCGCAGATCCGG
GGGGCAATGAGATATGGTGAGCAAGGGCGAGGAGGATAACATGGCCATCATCAAGGAGTTCATGCGCTTC
AAGGTGCACATGGAGGGCTCCGTGAACGGCCACGAGTTCGAGATCGAGGGCGAGGGCGAGGGCCGCCCCT
ACGAGGGCACCCAGACCGCCAAGCTGAAGGTGACCAAGGGTGGCCCCCTGCCCTTCGCCTGGGACATCCT
GTCCCCTCAGTTCATGTACGGCTCCAAGGCCTACGTGAAGCACCCCGCCGACATCCCCGACTACTTGAAG
CTGTCCTTCCCCGAGGGCTTCAAGTGGGAGCGCGTGATGAACTTCGAGGACGGCGGCGTGGTGACCGTGA
CCCAGGACTCCTCCCTGCAGGACGGCGAGTTCATCTACAAGGTGAAGCTGCGCGGCACCAACTTCCCCTC
CGACGGCCCCGTAATGCAGAAGAAGACCATGGGCTGGGAGGCCTCCTCCGAGCGGATGTACCCCGAGGAC
GGCGCCCTGAAGGGCGAGATCAAGCAGAGGCTGAAGCTGAAGGACGGCGGCCACTACGACGCTGAGGTCA
AGACCACCTACAAGGCCAAGAAGCCCGTGCAGCTGCCCGGCGCCTACAACGTCAACATCAAGTTGGACAT
CACCTCCCACAACGAGGACTACACCATCGTGGAACAGTACGAACGCGCCGAGGGCCGCCACTCCACCGGC
GGCATGGACGAGCTTTACAAGTCGGGCGGAGGTGGCTCTGATATGAAAAAGCCTGAACTCACCGCGACGT
CTGTCGAGAAGTTTCTGATCGAAAAGTTCGACAGCGTGTCCGACCTGATGCAGCTCTCGGAGGGCGAAGA
ATCTCGTGCTTTCAGCTTCGATGTAGGAGGGCGTGGATATGTCCTGCGGGTAAATAGCTGCGCCGATGGT
TTCTACAAAGATCGTTATGTTTATCGGCACTTTGCATCGGCCGCGCTCCCGATTCCGGAAGTGCTTGACA
TTGGGGAATTCAGCGAGAGCCTGACCTATTGCATCTCCCGCCGTGCACAGGGTGTCACGTTGCAAGACCT
GCCTGAAACCGAACTGCCCGCTGTTCTGCAGCCGGTCGCGGAGGCCATGGATGCGATCGCTGCGGCCGAT
CTTAGCCAGACGAGCGGGTTCGGCCCATTCGGACCGCAAGGAATCGGTCAATACACTACATGGCGTGATT
TCATATGCGCGATTGCTGATCCCCATGTGTATCACTGGCAAACTGTGATGGACGACACCGTCAGTGCGTC
CGTCGCGCAGGCTCTCGATGAGCTGATGCTTTGGGCCGAGGACTGCCCCGAAGTCCGGCACCTCGTGCAC
GCGGATTTCGGCTCCAACAATGTCCTGACGGACAATGGCCGCATAACAGCGGTCATTGACTGGAGCGAGG
CGATGTTCGGGGATTCCCAATACGAGGTCGCCAACATCTTCTTCTGGAGGCCGTGGTTGGCTTGTATGGA
GCAGCAGACGCGCTACTTCGAGCGGAGGCATCCGGAGCTTGCAGGATCGCCACGACTCCGGGCGTATATG
CTCCGCATTGGTCTTGACCAACTCTATCAGAGCTTGGTTGACGGCAATTTCGATGATGCAGCTTGGGCGC
AGGGTCGATGCGACGCAATCGTCCGATCCGGAGCCGGGACTGTCGGGCGTACACAAATCGCCCGCAGAAG
CGCGGCCGTCTGGACCGATGGCTGTGTAGAAGTACTCGCCGATAGTGGAAACCGACGCCCCAGCACTCGT
CCGAGGGCAAAGAAATAGAGTAGATGCCGACCGGGATCTGTCGATCGACAAGCTCGAGTTTCTCCATAAT
AATGTGTGAGTAGTTCCCAGATAAGGGAATTAGGGTTCCTATAGGGTTTCGCTCATGTGTTGAGCATATA
AGAAACCCTTAGTATGTATTTGTATTTGTAAAATACTTCTATCAATAAAATTTCTAATTCCTAAAACCAA
AATCCAGTACTAAAATCCAGATCCCCCGAATTAATTCGGCGTTAATTCAGTACATTAAAAACGTCCGCAA
TGTGTTATTAAGTTGTCTAAGCGTCAATTTGTTTACACCACAATATATCCTGCCACCAGCCAGCCAACAG
CTCCCCGACCGGCAGCTCGGCACAAAATCACCACTCGATACAGGCAGCCCATCAGTCCGGGACGGCGTCA
GCGGGAGAGCCGTTGTAAGGCGGCAGACTTTGCTCATGTTACCGATGCTATTCGGAAGAACGGCAACTAA
GCTGCCGGGTTTGAAACACGGATGATCTCGCGGAGGGTAGCATGTTGATTGTAACGATGACAGAGCGTTG
CTGCCTGTGATCACCGCGGTTTCAAAATCGGCTCCGTCGATACTATGTTATACGCCAACTTTGAAAACAA
CTTTGAAAAAGCTGTTTTCTGGTATTTAAGGTTTTAGAATGCAAGGAACAGTGAATTGGAGTTCGTCTTG
TTATAATTAGCTTCTTGGGGTATCTTTAAATACTGTAGAAAAGAGGAAGGAAATAATAAATGGCTAAAAT
GAGAATATCACCGGAATTGAAAAAACTGATCGAAAAATACCGCTGCGTAAAAGATACGGAAGGAATGTCT
CCTGCTAAGGTATATAAGCTGGTGGGAGAAAATGAAAACCTATATTTAAAAATGACGGACAGCCGGTATA
AAGGGACCACCTATGATGTGGAACGGGAAAAGGACATGATGCTATGGCTGGAAGGAAAGCTGCCTGTTCC
AAAGGTCCTGCACTTTGAACGGCATGATGGCTGGAGCAATCTGCTCATGAGTGAGGCCGATGGCGTCCTT
TGCTCGGAAGAGTATGAAGATGAACAAAGCCCTGAAAAGATTATCGAGCTGTATGCGGAGTGCATCAGGC
TCTTTCACTCCATCGACATATCGGATTGTCCCTATACGAATAGCTTAGACAGCCGCTTAGCCGAATTGGA
TTACTTACTGAATAACGATCTGGCCGATGTGGATTGCGAAAACTGGGAAGAAGACACTCCATTTAAAGAT
CCGCGCGAGCTGTATGATTTTTTAAAGACGGAAAAGCCCGAAGAGGAACTTGTCTTTTCCCACGGCGACC
TGGGAGACAGCAACATCTTTGTGAAAGATGGCAAAGTAAGTGGCTTTATTGATCTTGGGAGAAGCGGCAG
GGCGGACAAGTGGTATGACATTGCCTTCTGCGTCCGGTCGATCAGGGAGGATATCGGGGAAGAACAGTAT
GTCGAGCTATTTTTTGACTTACTGGGGATCAAGCCTGATTGGGAGAAAATAAAATATTATATTTTACTGG
ATGAATTGTTTTAGTACCTAGAATGCATGACCAAAATCCCTTAACGTGAGTTTTCGTTCCACTGAGCGCT
GATGAATCCCCTAATGATTTTTATCAAAATCATTAAGTTAAGGTAGATACACATCTTGTCATATGATCAA
ATGGTTTCGCCAAAAATCAATAATCAGACAACAAAATGTGCGAACTCGATATTTTACACGACTCTCTTTA
CCAATTCTGCCCCGAATTACACTTAAAACGACTCAACAGCTTAACGTTGGCTTGCCACGCCTTACTTGAC
TGTAAAACTCTCACTCTTACCGAACTTGGCCGTAACCTGCCAACCAAAGCGAGAACAAAACATAACATCA
AACGAATCGACCGATTGTTAGGTAATCGTCACCTCCACAAAGAGCGACTCGCTGTATACCGTTGGCATGC
TAGCTTTATCTGTTCGGGCAATACGATGCCCATTGTACTTGTTGACTGGTCTGATATCCGTGAGCAAAAA
CGGCTTATGGTATTGCGAGCTTCAGTCGCACTACACGGTCGTTCTGTTACTCTTTATGAGAAAGCGTTCC
CGCTTTCAGAGCAATGTTCAAAGAAAGCTCATGACCAATTTCTAGCCGACCTTGCGAGCATTCTACCGAG
TAACACCACACCGCTCATTGTCAGTGATGCTGGCTTTAAAGTGCCATGGTATAAATCCGTTGAGAAGCTG
GGTTGGTACTGGTTAAGTCGAGTAAGAGGAAAAGTACAATATGCAGACCTAGGAGCGGAAAACTGGAAAC
CTATCAGCAACTTACATGATATGTCATCTAGTCACTCAAAGACTTTAGGCTATAAGAGGCTGACTAAAAG
CAATCCAATCTCATGCCAAATTCTATTGTATAAATCTCGCTCTAAAGGCCGAAAAAATCAGCGCTCGACA
CGGACTCATTGTCACCACCCGTCACCTAAAATCTACTCAGCGTCGGCAAAGGAGCCATGGATTCTAGCAA
CTAACTTACCTGTTGAAATTCGAACACCCAAACAACTTGTTAATATCTATTCGAAGCGAATGCAGATTGA
AGAAACCTTCCGAGACTTGAAAAGTCCTGCCTACGGACTAGGCCTACGCCATAGCCGAACGAGCAGCTCA
GAGCGTTTTGATATCATGCTGCTAATCGCCCTGATGCTTCAACTAACATGTTGGCTTGCGGGCGTTCATG
CTCAGAAACAAGGTTGGGACAAGCACTTCCAGGCTAACACAGTCAGAAATCGAAACGTACTCTCAACAGT
TCGCTTAGGCATGGAAGTTTTGCGGCATTCTGGCTACACAATAACAAGGGAAGACTTACTCGTGGCTGCA
ACCCTACTAGCTCAAAATTTATTCACACATGGTTACGCTTTGGGGAAATTATGAGGGGATCTCTCAGCAC
TGAGCGTCAGACCCCGTAGAAAAGATCAAAGGATCTTCTTGAGATCCTTTTTTTCTGCGCGTAATCTGCT
GCTTGCAAACAAAAAAACCACCGCTACCAGCGGTGGTTTGTTTGCCGGATCAAGAGCTACCAACTCTTTT
TCCGAAGGTAACTGGCTTCAGCAGAGCGCAGATACCAAATACTGTCCTTCTAGTGTAGCCGTAGTTAGGC
CACCACTTCAAGAACTCTGTAGCACCGCCTACATACCTCGCTCTGCTAATCCTGTTACCAGTGGCTGCTG
CCAGTGGCGATAAGTCGTGTCTTACCGGGTTGGACTCAAGACGATAGTTACCGGATAAGGCGCAGCGGTC
GGGCTGAACGGGGGGTTCGTGCACACAGCCCAGCTTGGAGCGAACGACCTACACCGAACTGAGATACCTA
CAGCGTGAGCTATGAGAAAGCGCCACGCTTCCCGAAGGGAGAAAGGCGGACAGGTATCCGGTAAGCGGCA
GGGTCGGAACAGGAGAGCGCACGAGGGAGCTTCCAGGGGGAAACGCCTGGTATCTTTATAGTCCTGTCGG
GTTTCGCCACCTCTGACTTGAGCGTCGATTTTTGTGATGCTCGTCAGGGGGGCGGAGCCTATGGAAAAAC
GCCAGCAACGCGGCCTTTTTACGGTTCCTGGCCTTTTGCTGGCCTTTTGCTCACATGTTCTTTCCTGCGT
TATCCCCTGATTCTGTGGATAACCGTATTACCGCCTTTGAGTGAGCTGATACCGCTCGCCGCAGCCGAAC
GACCGAGCGCAGCGAGTCAGTGAGCGAGGAAGCGGAAGAGGGCCTGATGCGGTATTTTCTCCTTACGCAT
CTGTGCGGTATTTCACACCGCATATGGTGCACTCTCAGTACAATCTGCTCTGATGCCGCATAGTTAAGCC
AGTATACACTCCGCTATCGCTACGTGACTGGGTCATGGCTGCGCCCCGACACCCGCCAACACCCGCTGAC
GCGCCCTGACGGGCTTGTCTGCTCCCGGCATCCGCTTACAGACAAGCTGTGACCGTTTCCGGGAGCTGCA
TGTGTCAGAGGTTTTCACCGTCATCACCGAAACGCGCGAGGCAGGGTGCCTTGATGTGGGCGCCGGCGGT
CGAGTGGCGACGGCGCGGCTTGTCCGCGCCCTGGTAGATTGCCTGGCCGTAGGCCAGCCATTTTTGAGCG
GCCAGCGGCCGCGATAGGCCGACGCGAAGCGGCGGGGCGTAGGGAGCGCAGCGACCGAAGGGTAGGCGCT
TTTTGCAGCTCTTGGGCTGTGCGCTGGCCAGACAGTTATGCACAGGCCAGGCGGGTTTTAAGAGTTTTAA
TAAGTTTTAAAGAGTTTTAGGCGGAAAAATCGCCTTTTTTCTCTTTTATATCAGTCACTTACATGTGTGA
CCGGTTCCCAATGTACGGCTTTGGGTTCCCAATGTACGGGTTCCGGTTCCCAATGTACGGCTTTGGGTTC
CCAATGTACGTGCTATCCACAGGAAAGAGGCCTTTTCGACCTTTTTCCCCTGCTAGGGCAATTTGCCCTA
GCATCTGCTCCGTACATTAGGAACCGGCGGATGCTTCGCCCTCGATCAGGTTGCGGTAGCGCATGACTAG
GATCGGGCCAGCCTGCCCCGCCTCCTCCTTCAAATCGTACTCCGGCAGGTCATTTGACCCGATCAGCTTG
CGCACGGTGAAACAGAACTTCTTGAACTCTCCGGCGCTGCCACTGCGTTCGTAGATCGTCTTGAACAACC
ATCTGGCTTCTGCCTTGCCTGCGGCGCGGCGTGCCAGGCGGTAGAGAAAACGGCCGATGCCGGGATCGAT
CAAAAAGTAATCGGGGTGAACCGTCAGCACGTCCGGGTTCTTGCCTTCTGTGATCTCGCGGTACATCCAA
TCAGCTAGCTCGATCTCGATGTACTCCGGCCGCCCGGTTTCGCTCTTTACGATCTTGTAGCGGCTAATCA
AGGCTTCACCCTCGGATACCGTCACCAGGCGGCCGTTCTTGGCCTTCTTCGTACGCTGCATGGCAACGTG
CGTGGTGTTTAACCGAATGCAGGTTTCTACCAGGTCGTCTTTCTGCTTTCCGCCATCGGCTCGCCGGCAG
AACTTGAGTACGTCCGCAACGTGTGGACGGAACACGCGGCCGGGCTTGTCTCCCTTCCCTTCCCGGTATC
GGTTCATGGATTCGGTTAGATGGGAAACCGCCATCAGTACCAGGTCGTAATCCCACACACTGGCCATGCC
GGCCGGCCCTGCGGAAACCTCTACGTGCCCGTCTGGAAGCTCGTAGCGGATCACCTCGCCAGCTCGTCGG
TCACGCTTCGACAGACGGAAAACGGCCACGTCCATGATGCTGCGACTATCGCGGGTGCCCACGTCATAGA
GCATCGGAACGAAAAAATCTGGTTGCTCGTCGCCCTTGGGCGGCTTCCTAATCGACGGCGCACCGGCTGC
CGGCGGTTGCCGGGATTCTTTGCGGATTCGATCAGCGGCCGCTTGCCACGATTCACCGGGGCGTGCTTCT
GCCTCGATGCGTTGCCGCTGGGCGGCCTGCGCGGCCTTCAACTTCTCCACCAGGTCATCACCCAGCGCCG
CGCCGATTTGTACCGGGCCGGATGGTTTGCGACCGCTCACGCCGATTCCTCGGGCTTGGGGGTTCCAGTG
CCATTGCAGGGCCGGCAGGCAACCCAGCCGCTTACGCCTGGCCAACCGCCCGTTCCTCCACACATGGGGC
ATTCCACGGCGTCGGTGCCTGGTTGTTCTTGATTTTCCATGCCGCCTCCTTTAGCCGCTAAAATTCATCT
ACTCATTTATTCATTTGCTCATTTACTCTGGTAGCTGCGCGATGTATTCAGATAGCAGCTCGGTAATGGT
CTTGCCTTGGCGTACCGCGTACATCTTCAGCTTGGTGTGATCCTCCGCCGGCAACTGAAAGTTGACCCGC
TTCATGGCTGGCGTGTCTGCCAGGCTGGCCAACGTTGCAGCCTTGCTGCTGCGTGCGCTCGGACGGCCGG
CACTTAGCGTGTTTGTGCTTTTGCTCATTTTCTCTTTACCTCATTAACTCAAATGAGTTTTGATTTAATT
TCAGCGGCCAGCGCCTGGACCTCGCGGGCAGCGTCGCCCTCGGGTTCTGATTCAAGAACGGTTGTGCCGG
CGGCGGCAGTGCCTGGGTAGCTCACGCGCTGCGTGATACGGGACTCAAGAATGGGCAGCTCGTACCCGGC
CAGCGCCTCGGCAACCTCACCGCCGATGCGCGTGCCTTTGATCGCCCGCGACACGACAAAGGCCGCTTGT
AGCCTTCCATCCGTGACCTCAATGCGCTGCTTAACCAGCTCCACCAGGTCGGCGGTGGCCCATATGTCGT
AAGGGCTTGGCTGCACCGGAATCAGCACGAAGTCGGCTGCCTTGATCGCGGACACAGCCAAGTCCGCCGC
CTGGGGCGCTCCGTCGATCACTACGAAGTCGCGCCGGCCGATGGCCTTCACGTCGCGGTCAATCGTCGGG
CGGTCGATGCCGACAACGGTTAGCGGTTGATCTTCCCGCACGGCCGCCCAATCGCGGGCACTGCCCTGGG
GATCGGAATCGACTAACAGAACATCGGCCCCGGCGAGTTGCAGGGCGCGGGCTAGATGGGTTGCGATGGT
CGTCTTGCCTGACCCGCCTTTCTGGTTAAGTACAGCGATAACCTTCATGCGTTCCCCTTGCGTATTTGTT
TATTTACTCATCGCATCATATACGCAGCGACCGCATGACGCAAGCTGTTTTACTCAAATACACATCACCT
TTTTAGACGGCGGCGCTCGGTTTCTTCAGCGGCCAAGCTGGCCGGCCAGGCCGCCAGCTTGGCATCAGAC
AAACCGGCCAGGATTTCATGCAGCCGCACGGTTGAGCCGTGCGCGGGCGGCTCGAACACGTACCCGGCCG
CGATCATCTCCGCCTCGATCTCTTCGGTAATGAAAAACGGTTCGTCCTGGCCGTCCTGGTGCGGTTTCAT
GCTTGTTCCTCTTGGCGTTCATTCTCGGCGGCCGCCAGGGCGTCGGCCTCGGTCAATGCGTCCTCACGGA
AGGCACCGCGCCGCCTGGCCTCGGTGGGCGTCACTTCCTCGCTGCGCTCAAGTGCGCGGTACAGGGTCGA
GCGATGCACGCCAAGCAGTGCAGCCGCCTCTTTCACGGTGCGGCCTTCCTGGTCGATCAGCTCGCGGGCG
TGCGCGATCTGTGCCGGGGTGAGGGTAGGGCGGGGGCCAAACTTCACGCCTCGGGCCTTGGCGGCCTCGC
GCCCGCTCCGGGTGCGGTCGATGATTAGGGAACGCTCGAACTCGGCAATGCCGGCGAACACGGTCAACAC
CATGCGGCCGGCCGGCGTGGTGGTGTCGGCCCACGGCTCTGCCAGGCTACGCAGGCCCGCGCCGGCCTCC
TGGATGCGCTCGGCAATGTCCAGTAGGTCGCGGGTGCTGCGGGCCAGGCGGTCTAGCCTGGTCACTGTCA
CAACGTCGCCAGGGCGTAGGTGGTCAAGCATCCTGGCCAGCTCCGGGCGGTCGCGCCTGGTGCCGGTGAT
CTTCTCGGAAAACAGCTTGGTGCAGCCGGCCGCGTGCAGTTCGGCCCGTTGGTTGGTCAAGTCCTGGTCG
TCGGTGCTGACGCGGGCATAGCCCAGCAGGCCAGCGGCGGCGCTCTTGTTCATGGCGTAATGTCTCCGGT
TCTAGTCGCAAGTATTCTACTTTATGCGACTAAAACACGCGACAAGAAAACGCCAGGAAAAGGGCAGGGC
GGCAGCCTGTCGCGTAACTTAGGACTTGTGCGACATGTCGTTTTCAGAAGACGGCTGCACTGAACGTCAG
AAGCCGACTGCACTATAGCAGCGGAGGGGTTGGATCAAAGTACTTTGATCCCGAGGGGAACCCTGTGGTT
GGCATGCACATACAAATGGACGAACGGATAAACCTTTTCACGCCCTTTTAAATATCCGATTATTCTAATA
AACGCTCTTTTCTCTTAGGTTTACCCGCCAATATATCCTGTCAAACACTGATAGTTTAAACTGAAGGCGG
GAAACGACAATCTGATCCAAGCTCAAGCTGCTCTAGCATTCGCCATTCAGGCTGCGCAACTGTTGGGAAG
GGCGATCGGTGCGGGCCTCTTCGCTATTACGCCAGCTGGCGAAAGGGGGATGTGCTGCAAGGCGATTAAG
TTGGGTAACGCCAGGGTTTTCCCAGTCACGACGTTGTAAAACGACGGCCAGTGCCACACTGAGCTCGATA
TCGGCGCGCCCCGGGAGCTCAGCGGCAAAACACACCTAGACTAGATTTGTTTTGCTAACCCAATTGATAT
TAATTATATATGATTAATATTTATATGTATATGGAATTGGTTAATAAAATGCATCTGGTTCATCAAAGAA
TTATAAAGACACGTGACATTCATTTAGGATAAGAAATATGGATGATCTCTTTCTCTTATTCAGATAATTA
GTAATTACACATAACACACAACTTTGATGCCCACATTATAGTGATTAGCATGTCACTATGTGTGCATCCT
TTTATTTCATACATTAATTAACTTGGCCAATCCAGAAGATGGACAAGTCTAGGCTCGAGTACCTGCACCA
GCCGGGAATCGAACCCGGGTCTGTACCGTGGCAGGGTACTATTCTACCACTAGACCACTGGTGCTTTGTT
GCACCGACTCGGTGCCACTTTGCTGTTTCCAGCAAAGTTGATAACGGACTAGCCTTATTTAAACTTGCTA
TGCTGTTTCCAGCATAGCTCTTAAACTGAGACCACCGGTGGAAAGCGGGCAGTGAGCGCAACGCAATTAA
TGTGAGTTAGCTCACTCATTAGGCACCCCAGGCTTTACACTTTATGCTTCCGGCTCGTATGTTGTGTGGA
ATTGTGAGCGGATAACAATTTCACACAGGAAACAGCTATGACCATGATTACGCCAAGCGCGCAATTAACC
CTCACTAAAGGGAACAAAAGCTGGAGGACCTCGAGGGGGGGCCCGGTACCCAATTCGCCCTATAGTGAGT
CGTATTACGCGCGCTCACTGGCCGTCGTTTTACAACGTCGTGACTGGGAAAACCCTGGCGTTACCCAACT
TAATCGCCTTGCAGCACATCCCCCTTTCGCCAGCTGGCGTAATAGCGAAGAGGCCCGCACCGATCGCCCT
TCCCAACAGTTGCGCAGCCTGAATGGCGAATGGGACGCGCCCTGTAGCGGCGCCCGTCTCCAGGGGGGCA
CCCGTCAGTGCATTGCGCGATGCATGCACTGCCTCCATTGCGGTCACGCCGCCACGTTTTGCAATCTTCA
CAAGTTGGCCTGTGTCCAACTGTAAGGTCTCCTGCACCAGCCGGGAATCGAACCCGGGTCTGTACCGTGG
CAGGGTACTATTCTACCACTAGACCACTGGTGCTTTGTTCCTGCAGGCTGCACACACAATTACCGAAGCA
TGGTCAGCAACTATGAACATGAAATTATAACAATACCAAGCAAGTACAGCAGAAATCAGTCAATCAAATT
ATTCCAATATGTTAGATACACGATCTAAACCACAATAACATCAGTGTACCTATCAACACCAACAGTGACC
TAACAAAATAGAGAGTCGCACCGTGCTCGAGTTCACAAAAATAATCTGCAGGTCTATGAACTACTAGAAT
TCCATCGGCAAACTGATTCAATAACTACTAGCACTATCCCGAGAGCACATAAGGCAGGTTAATTAACATA
GGCTAGAATTTACAGGTGCAACAGTTGATAAGATAGGCATAAGCAAGTAAAATATCCTGAAAGCTATGCT
ATGTAATCACTAATCAACAAGACGCAGCCCTTAGATTAAACATGAACAGAGTAGAATCTATGCAACTAGA
GGGACTGAATCAAAAACAACCTAAGCAAAATATACCTGAAGCTGCTACTTGGATCAACGAGAAAAACAGA
GACTAAATCCTACTGATTGAACAGATCGGAACAAATCACAACCCTAGCACAGTTCTACTTCTAGATCCGA
ACCAATAAATACTTGGACCACGAACAGCATCGCTCATAATCACAGATCCAGCATACCACGCGAACCCCAT
CTAACCCTGTTCAAATCTACCACAGATCGCAAAACGGAGACTAACAACAACATCTCACAATCACGAACAG
GCCGGGAAATCAAATCAAACGCGAGGAACGGAGAGGATCAGAAAATCGCATACCTTGAGAAGGCGATTCG
ACGCTTCGCTTCGAGGGGAGATTTTTTTTTCTCTGCGATTTTGGGGATTCGATTGATGGAGGAAGAGGCG
AGGAGGGGGTGGGGTATTTATAGGTGGGGAGGGGGGGACTCGTGAGTGGGCCCAGGGGTGCGGTGGGTGG
GGCCCAGTGAGAATATAGACAAATAAAGAGAGGGAGAGGCGGTTTGGGGAGTCCGTCCCCACCACGCAAA
CGCGAGAAGGAAAGAAAGGAACGGAAAGGGGGCGGGTCCAGACGGCGCCGCGGAGATATCGAGGAGGTGG
AAAGCTGATGCCGTTTGCTCACGGCGGGGTTGGTGGCCGTTAACACGCAGCGAAGCGGCGTTACTGCCGT
GTACGTTTTGTGACCTTTCGAAAGAGAGCCCCAGCCCAAGAAAGGCTGGCCAGGTTTTTTTGTACTGTGT
ACGATTACGACGGAAGAAAACATACTCGTTGTTTTGTATTGGTAGATACTGGGCCGTAGTAAAATTAGAA
TCAGTTGTTAATTGGTTATTATATATACCATCTTAAGCTACCAAAATTAATAAAGTTGTGATGGCTATGG
TATATTTTGGTAGTGAATTATATTGATTTGGTATATATTAGAATCAATCCAACCACAACACAACCAAAAA
TACCTGAAGCTCAATATTGATGGTGCTTTTCGACTATCTAGCAAATGTGGTGAATGGGGCTTTATAATTG
AAGCAGCCCAGGATGCACTTTGTGCAGAGACTGATGTGCTCCGGCGCGCCGTCCGAGCTCAGCGCTTATC
TTTAATCATATTCCATAGTCCATACCATAGCACATACAGTAGTTATATGCTGCAGAAGAGATCCAACAAA
ACATTCACAATGGATTATAGAAACATTTGTTTATTCATTATAATGTGATCTTACATTCATTTAATATTAG
AAAAAGCCACAAATTCATAACACAACAAGCCAAGAAAAAAACACAAACTTAAGCACACAAGCTTTTTATT
TGACACACCAAATATTTCATCTTCATCTTCATATACTCGAGAAGCTCACACTTTTCTTTTCTTTTTGGGC
TCAAACTCTGAACCATCAGCAGTACGCTTTGAACCTCCCGACAGCATCTTGATTTTATTCTCGCCGTTTG
AATCTTGTATTACTAACGCCCATGGCTTGTATTCTGGAGCATCGGAGGTCAATAACATCACATTCTCGTC
GGTAGACTCGTCATAAGCAGTATGCACTAGAATGTCCGATTCGGGCTTGTTGCCGATCACCTCCTCCACT
TCTTCAGGGAGCATCAGGATGCTCTCTTGGATGACCAACTGCTTCCCAGTCTCTTTCTCAATAATATCAC
TCAGGTTCGTCGAACCGCCTGACCCCCCCGACCCGCCGGATAGCATTTTGATTTTGTTCTCACCGTTAGA
GTCCTGGATGACCAACGCCCACGGCTTGTACTCAGGTGCATCAGAAGTCAAAAGCATGACATTCTCATCC
GTGCTTTCGTCGTACGCGGTATGAACAAGAATGTCAGATTCAGGCTTGTTGCCGATGACCTCCTCCACCT
CCTCCGGAAGCATGAGAATGCTCTCTTGTATAACCAGCTGTTTCCCAGTTTCCTTCTCGATTATATCTGA
GAGATTAGTGCTTCCTCCGGAGCCGCCAGAGCCACCAGATCCTGCCTTCTTCTTCTTCGCCTGCCCCGCC
TTCTTCGTCGCCGCTGGCCGCTTGTCGCCCCCGAGCTGAGACAGGTCGATGCGCGTCTCGTAGAGGCCGG
TAATCGACTGGTGGATGAGGGTCGCGTCCAGGACCTCCTTAGTGCTTGTGTACCTCTTGCGATCGATAGT
TGTGTCGAAGTACTTGAAAGCAGCAGGGGCGCCGAGGTTCGTCAGGGTGAAGAGATGAATGATATTCTCA
GCCTGCTCCCTGATTGGCTTGTCGCGGTGCTTGTTGTACGCGGAGAGGACCTTATCCAGATTCGCGTCGG
CCAGGATCACGCGCTTGGAGAACTCGGAAATCTGCTCAATGATCTCGTCGAGGTAATGCTTGTGCTGCTC
GACGAACAGCTGCTTCTGCTCGTTGTCCTCGGGGCTGCCCTTGAGCTTCTCGTAGTGGGAGGCCAGGTAG
AGGAAGTTCACATACTTGGACGGCAGAGCCAGCTCGTTCCCCTTCTGCAGCTCGCCAGCGGAAGCCAGCA
TCCGCTTCCTGCCGTTCTCCAGCTCGAAGAGTGAGTACTTGGGGAGCTTAATGATCAGGTCCTTCTTCAC
CTCCTTGTAGCCCTTCGCCTCCAGGAAATCGATCGGGTTCTTCTCGAAGCTGGAGCGCTCCATAATCGTG
ATCCCCAGCAGCTCCTTCACGCTCTTGAGCTTCTTGGACTTGCCCTTCTCAACCTTCGCCACAACCAGGA
CCGAGTAGGCCACAGTGGGGCTGTCGAACCCGCCGTACTTCTTCGGATCCCAGTCCTTCTTGCGGGCGAT
GAGCTTGTCGCTGTTCCGCTTAGGCAGAATTGACTCCTTAGAGAACCCGCCAGTCTGGACCTCTGTCTTC
TTGACGATATTCACTTGTGGCATGGAGAGAACCTTCCTGACGGTCGCGAAATCCCTGCCCTTGTCCCACA
CGATCTCCCCCGTCTCGCCGTTCGTCTCGATGAGGGGGCGCTTCCGGATCTCGCCATTGGCCAGAGTGAT
CTCTGTCTTGAAGAAATTCATAATGTTAGAGTAGAAGAAGTACTTGGCGGTAGCCTTGCCAATCTCCTGC
TCCGACTTGGCGATCATCTTCCTCACATCGTAAACCTTGTAGTCCCCGTACACGAACTCGCTCTCGAGCT
TTGGGTACTTCTTGATCAGAGCTGTGCCGACCACCGCGTTCAGGTACGCGTCATGGGCATGGTGGTAATT
GTTGATCTCCCGAACCTTGTAGAACTGGAAATCCTTCCTGAAGTCGGAGACGAGCTTTGACTTCAGGGTG
ATGACCTTCACCTCGCGGATCAGCTTGTCATTCTCATCGTACTTAGTGTTCATCCGTGAGTCGAGAATCT
GCGCAACGTGCTTAGTGATCTGCCGTGTCTCGACCAGCTGCCTCTTGATGAAGCCCGCCTTGTCCAGCTC
AGAGAGCCCGCCCCTCTCAGCCTTTGTGAGGTTATCGAACTTCCGCTGCGTGATCAGCTTGGCATTCAGG
AGCTGGCGCCAGTAGTTCTTCATCTTCTTAACGACCTCCTCTGAAGGAACATTATCAGACTTGCCCCGGT
TCTTGTCCGACCTGGTGAGGACCTTGTTGTCAATGGAGTCATCCTTCAGGAATGACTGTGGAACGATATG
ATCGACGTCGTAATCGCTGAGCCTGTTAATATCCAGCTCCTGGTCCACATACATATCGCGGCCATTCTGG
AGGTAGTACAGGTAGAGCTTCTCATTCTGCAGCTGCGTGTTCTCCACCGGGTGCTCCTTGAGGATCTGGG
ACCCCAGCTCCTTAATGCCCTCCTCGATCCTCTTCATCCTCTCGCGTGAGTTCTTCTGGCCCTTCTGCGT
GGTCTGATTCTCCCGGGCCATCTCAATGACGATGTTCTCAGGCTTGTGCCTGCCCATGACCTTCACCAGC
TCGTCCACAACCTTCACGGTCTGCAGAATCCCCTTCTTGATAGCTGGCGAGCCAGCGAGGTTCGCGATAT
GCTCGTGCAGCGAGTCCCCCTGGCCGCTCACCTGAGCCTTCTGGATATCCTCCTTGAATGTGAGGCTGTC
ATCGTGAATCAGCTGCATGAAATTGCGGTTCGCGAAGCCATCGCTCTTCAGGAAGTCGAGGATCGTCTTC
CCGGACTGCTTGTCCCGAATGCCGTTGATGAGCTTCCTGCTCAGCCTCCCCCAGCCGGTGTACCTCCTCC
TCTTGAGCTGCTTCATGACCTTGTCATCGAAGAGATGGGCGTAAGTCTTCAGGCGCTCCTCGATCATCTC
CCGGTCCTCGAACAGAGTGAGTGTCAGCACAATGTCCTCGAGGATATCCTCATTCTCCTCGTTGTCCAGG
AAGTCCTTATCCTTAATGATCTTCAGGAGATCGTGGTAGGTCCCCAGGGAGGCGTTGAAGCGGTCCTCAA
CGCCAGAGATCTCGACCGAATCGAAGCACTCAATCTTCTTGAAGTAGTCCTCCTTGAGCTGCTTAACCGT
GACCTTCCGGTTGGTCTTGAACAGGAGGTCCACGATGGCCTTCTTCTGCTCCCCAGACAGGAAAGCCGGC
TTCCTCATGCCCTCGGTCACATACTTCACCTTAGTCAGCTCGTTGTAGACTGTGAAGTACTCGTACAGGA
GCGAGTGCTTAGGGAGCACCTTCTCATTTGGCAGGTTCTTGTCGAAATTCGTCATCCTCTCGATGAACGA
CTGAGCGCTAGCGCCCTTGTCGACCACCTCCTCGAAGTTCCACGGCGTGATCGTCTCCTCTGACTTGCGG
GTCATCCAAGCGAAGCGGGAGTTGCCCCTAGCGAGTGGGCCGACGTAGTACGGGATCCTGAAAGTCAGAA
TCTTCTCGATCTTCTCGCGGTTATCCTTGAGGAAAGGGTAGAAGTCCTCCTGCCTCCTCAGGATAGCGTG
CAGCTCCCCGAGATGAATCTGGTGTGGGATGCTGCCGTTATCGAATGTCCGCTGCTTCCTCAGGAGGTCC
TCGCGATTGAGCTTCACCAGCAGCTCCTCCGTGCCGTCCATCTTCTCCAGAATCGGCTTGATGAACTTGT
AGAACTCCTCCTGAGAGGCCCCGCCGTCAATGTACCCAGCGTAGCCGTTCTTCGACTGATCGAAGAAGAT
CTCCTTGTACTTCTCGGGGAGCTGCTGCCTGACCAGCGCCTTCAGGAGGGTCAGATCCTGATGGTGCTCG
TCGTAGCGCTTGATCATGGAGGCTGAGAGCGGAGCCTTCGTAATCTCGGTGTTCACCCTGAGAATATCAG
ACAGGAGGATGGCGTCCGACAGATTCTTGGCAGCGAGGAACAGGTCCGCGTACTGATCGCCGATCTGGGC
CAGGAGGTTATCCAGGTCATCGTCGTATGTGTCCTTGGAGAGCTGCAGCTTGGCGTCCTCAGCGAGATCG
AAATTCGACTTGAAGTTGGGCGTGAGCCCCAGGCTGAGCGCAATGAGATTCCCGAACAGGCCGTTCTTCT
TCTCGCCCGGCAGCTGGGCGATCAGGTTCTCGAGGCGCCGAGACTTCGAGAGCCTAGCGGACAGGATAGC
CTTCGCGTCGACGCCTGACGCATTAATGGGGTTCTCCTCGAAGAGCTGGTTGTACGTCTGCACGAGCTGG
ATGAACAGCTTGTCAACATCGCTATTGTCCGGGTTGAGATCCCCCTCGATCAGGAAATGGCCCCTGAACT
TAATCATGTGGGCCAGAGCGAGGTAGATCAGGCGGAGGTCCGCCTTATCTGTGGAGTCCACGAGCTTCTT
CCGCAGATGGTAGATCGTAGGGTACTTCTCGTGGTAGGCAACCTCGTCGACAATGTTGCCGAAGATTGGA
TGCCGCTCGTGCTTCTTATCCTCCTCCACGAGGAATGACTCCTCCAGCCTGTGGAAGAAAGAATCGTCAA
CCTTCGCCATCTCGTTGGAGAAAATCTCCTGCAGGTAGCAGATGCGATTCTTCCTGCGCGTGTACCGCCT
GCGGGCGGTGCGCTTGAGCCGCGTAGCCTCAGCCGTCTCGCCGCTGTCGAACAGGAGAGCGCCAATGAGA
TTCTTCTTGATGGAATGCCGATCGGTGTTGCCCAGGACCTTGAACTTCTTTGAGGGCACCTTGTACTCGT
CGGTGATCACGGCCCAGCCAACAGAGTTAGTCCCAATAGCGAGGCCGATCGAGTACTTCTTGTCAGCAGC
TGGCACCCCGTGGATGCCAACCTTCCTCTTCTTCTTCGGAGCCATCGAACCCCCGCTGCTGCCCCCGCTG
CTTTCAGGTGTTGCGCTCTCGCTTGTGCCAGGTGTCTCAGAGCCAGAGGAGCCTCCGCTAGATCCTCCGG
AGTTGATGGAGCTCTGGGCCTTCTTCTGAGCATTGAACACCTGTCTAGGCATCCGATAGAAATCGCACAG
CAGGGCGGCACATTCATCTGCCAGGATTCCCTCGGTAATTTCGACGCGGTGATTCATGCCGGGGTAGTTC
AGCACGTTCATCAGGGAGCCTGCGGCGCCTCTTTTTGAGTTCCTCACGCCAAACACCACGCGGCCGATCC
TAGAGTTGATCATGGCGCCGGCGCACATCACGCAAGGCTCGAATGTCACGTACAGGGTGGCGTCAATCAG
TCTGTAGTTCTGCATGACCAGGCCGCCCTGTCTCAGGGCAATAATTTCGGCATGGGCTGTTGGGTCGTGC
AGGCCGATGGCTCTGTTCCAGCCCTCGCCGATCACTCTATTGTTCAGCACCAGCACGGCTCCCACAGGTG
CTTTCCTCTCATCCCGTGCCCTCTTGGCCAGGGTCAGGGCATGTCTCATCCAGTACTCGTGGGAAAACTC
CACCTCAGAGACTTTCCGCTTCTTCTTTGGTGACTCGAACTCGCTTCCGTCGGCTGTCCGTTTCATTCCT
GCAGGCTGCAGAAGTAACACCAAACAACAGGGTGAGCATCGACAAAAGAAACAGTACCAAGCAAATAAAT
AGCGTATGAAGGCAGGGCTAAAAAAATCCACATATAGCTGCTGCATATGCCATCATCCAAGTATATCAAG
ATCAAAATAATTATAAAACATACTTGTTTATTATAATAGATAGGTACTCAAGGTTAGAGCATATGAATAG
ATGCTGCATATGCCATCATGTATATGCATCAGTAAAACCCACATCAACATGTATACCTATCCTAGATCGA
TATTTCCATCCATCTTAAACTCGTAACTATGAAGATGTATGACACACACATACAGTTCCAAAATTAATAA
ATACACCAGGTAGTTTGAAACAGTATTCTACTCCGATCTTGAACGAATGAACGACCGCCCAACCACACCA
CATCATCACAACCAAGCGAACAAAAAGCATCTCTGTATATGCATCAGTAAAACCCGCATCAACATGTATA
CCTATCCTAGATCGATATTTCCATCCATCATCTTCAATTCGTAACTATGAATATGTATGGCACACACATA
CAGATCCAAAATTAATAAATCCACCAGGTAGTTTGAAACAGAATTAATTCTACTCCGATCTTGAACGACC
GCCCAACCAGACCACATCATCACAACCAAGACAAAAAAAAGCATGAAAAGATGACCCGACAAACAAGTGC
ACGGCATATATTGAAATAAAGGAAAAGGGCAAACCAAACCCTATGCAACGAAACAAAAAAAATCATGAAA
TCGATCCCGTCTGCGGAACGGCTAGAGCCATCCCAGGATTCCCCAAAGAGAAACACTGGCAAGTTAGCAA
TCAGAACGTGTCTGACGTACAGGTCGCATCCGTGTACGAACGCTAGTAGCACGGATCTAACACAAACACG
GATCTAACACAAACATGAACAGAAGTAGAACTACCGGGCCCTAACCATGGACCGGAACGCCGATCTTGAG
AAGGTAGAGAGGGGGGGGGGGGAGGACGAGCGGCGTACCTTGAAGCGGAGGTGCCGACGGGTGGATTTGG
GGGAGTTCTGGTTGTGTGTGTGTGCGCTCCGAACAACACGAGGTTGGGGAAAGAGGGTGTGGAGGGGGTG
TCTATTTATTACGGCGGGCGAGGAAGGGAAAGCGAAGGAGCGGTGGGAAAGGAATCCCCCGTAGCTGCCG
GTGCCGTGAGAGGAGGAGGAGGCCGCCTGCCGTGCCGGCTCACGTCTGCCGCTCCGCCACGCAATTTCTG
GATGCCGACAGCGGAGCAAGTCCAACGGTGGAGCGGAACTCTCGAGAGGGGTCCAGAGGCAGCGACAGAG
ATGCCGTGCCGTCTGCTTCGCTTGGCCCGACGCGACGCTGCTGGTTCGCTGGTTGGTGTCCGTTAGACTC
GTCGACGGCGTTTAACAGGCTGGCATTATCTACTCGAAACAAGAAAAATGTTTCCTTAGTTTTTTTAATT
TCTTAAAGGGTATTTGTTTAATTTTTAGTCACTTTATTTTATTCTATTTTATATCTAAATTATTAAATAA
AAAAACTAAAATAGAGTTTTAGTTTTCTTAATTTAGAGGCTAAAATAGAATAAAATAGATGTACTAAAAA
AATTAGTCTATAAAAACCATTAACCCTAAACCCTAAATGGATGTACTAATAAAATGGATGAAGTATTATA
TAGGTGAAGCTATTTGCAAAAAAAAAGGAGAACACATGCACACTAAAAAGATAAAACTGTAGAGTCCTGT
TGTCAAAATACTCAATTGTCCTTTAGACCATGTCTAACTGTTCATTTATATGATTCTCTAAAACACTGAT
ATTATTGTAGTACTATAGATTATATTATTCGTAGAGTAAAGTTTAAATATATGTATAAAGATAGATAAAC
TGCACTTCAAACAAGTGTGACAAAAAAAATATGTGGTAATTTTTTATAACTTAGACATGCAATGCTCACC
TTATCTCAAGAGAGGGGCACGACCGGGTCACGCTGCACTGCAGCTCCGGCGCGCCGATCCCCGGGTACCG
AGCTCGAATTCGTAATCATGTCATAGCTGTTTCCTGTGTGAAATTGTTATCCGCTCACAATTCCACACAA
CATACGAGCCGGAAGCATAAAGTGTAAAGCCTGGGGTGCCTAATGAGTGAGCTAACTCACATTAATTGCG
TTGCGC
Features (pLannotate 1.2.2; 37 found; start..end, strand, type, name):
      1..174     +  promoter       35SPPDK promoter (fragment): hybrid promoter consisting of the cauliflower mosaic virus 35S enhancer fused to the maize C4PPDK basal promoter (Yoo et al., 2007)
    173..219     +  promoter       minimal CaMV 35S promoter: minimal 35S promoter from cauliflower mosaic virus
    294..1001    +  CDS            mCherry: mCherry is a basic (constitutively fluorescent) red fluorescent protein published in 2004, derived from Discosoma sp.. It is reported to be a very rapidly-maturing monomer with low acid sensitivity.
   1023..2048    +  CDS            HygR: aminoglycoside phosphotransferase from E. coli; aph(4)-Ia; confers resistance to hygromycin
   2089..2263    +  polyA_signal   CaMV poly(A) signal: cauliflower mosaic virus polyadenylation signal
   2341..2365    -  misc_feature   LB T-DNA repeat: left border repeat from nopaline C58 T-DNA
   2790..3584    +  CDS            KanR: aminoglycoside phosphotransferase; aphA-3; confers resistance to kanamycin
   3683..3752    -  ncRNA          RNA-OUT: Accession: RF00240 - RNA-OUT
   5009..5597    +  rep_origin     ori: high-copy-number ColE1/pMB1/pBR322/pUC origin of replication
   5783..5923    -  misc_feature   bom: basis of mobility region from pBR322
   6025..6064    -  CDS            rop (fragment): Rop protein, which maintains plasmids at low copy number; rop
   6267..6461    -  rep_origin     pVS1 oriV: origin of replication for the Pseudomonas plasmid pVS1 (Heeb et al., 2000)
   6527..7600    -  CDS            pVS1 RepA: replication protein from the Pseudomonas plasmid pVS1 (Heeb et al., 2000)
   8029..8658    -  CDS            pVS1 StaA: stability protein from the Pseudomonas plasmid pVS1 (Heeb et al., 2000)
   9218..9619    -  CDS            Y4CG_SINFN (fragment): Protein inferred from homology: Swiss-Prot protein existence level 3. From Sinorhizobium fredii (strain NBRC 101917 / NGR234).
   9959..9983    -  misc_feature   RB T-DNA repeat: right border repeat from nopaline C58 T-DNA
  10049..10203   -  CDS            lacZα (fragment): LacZα fragment of β-galactosidase; lacZ fragment
  10563..10633   -  ncRNA          tRNA: Accession: RF00005 - tRNA
  10675..10718   -  misc_RNA       tracrRNA (fragment): trans-activating CRISPR RNA for the Streptococcus pyogenes CRISPR/Cas9 system
  10778..10799   +  protein_bind   CAP binding site: CAP binding activates transcription in the presence of cAMP. E. coli catabolite activator protein
  10814..10844   +  promoter       lac promoter: promoter for the E. coli lac operon
  10848..10870   +  protein_bind   lac operator (fragment): The lac repressor binds to the lac operator to inhibit transcription in E. coli. This inhibition can be relieved by adding lactose or isopropyl-β-D-thiogalactopyranoside (IPTG). lac repressor encoded by lacI
  10913..10931   +  promoter       T3 promoter: promoter for bacteriophage T3 RNA polymerase
  10947..10970   +  misc_feature   MCS (fragment): pBluescript multiple cloning site
  10979..10997   -  promoter       T7 promoter: promoter for bacteriophage T7 RNA polymerase
  11005..11160   +  CDS            lacZα (fragment): LacZα fragment of β-galactosidase; lacZ fragment
  11165..11183   +  rep_origin     f1 ori (fragment): f1 bacteriophage origin of replication; arrow indicates direction of (+) strand synthesis
  11302..11372   -  ncRNA          tRNA: Accession: RF00005 - tRNA
  12945..13193   -  terminator     HSP terminator: efficient transcription terminator from the Arabidopsis thaliana heat shock protein 18.2 gene (Nagaya et al., 2010)
  13272..13520   -  CDS            UGI: UNGI_BPPB2 - Experimental evidence at protein level: Swiss-Prot protein existence level 1. This protein binds specifically and reversibly to the host uracil-DNA glycosylase, preventing removal of uracil residues from PBS2 DNA by the host uracil-excision repair system. From Bacillus phage PBS2 (Bacteriophage PBS2).
  13884..17984   -  CDS            cas9: CAS9_STRP1 - Also known as csn1 From Streptococcus pyogenes serotype M1.
  18138..18629   -  CDS            tadA: TADA_ECOLI - Also known as yfhC. Experimental evidence at protein level: Swiss-Prot protein existence level 1. Catalyzes the deamination of adenosine to inosine at the wobble position 34 of tRNA(Arg2). Essential for cell viability. From Escherichia coli (strain K12).
  18696..20693   -  promoter       Ubi promoter: maize polyubiquitin gene promoter
  20706..20731   -  misc_feature   MCS (fragment): pUC18/19 multiple cloning site
  20762..20784   -  protein_bind   lac operator (fragment): The lac repressor binds to the lac operator to inhibit transcription in E. coli. This inhibition can be relieved by adding lactose or isopropyl-β-D-thiogalactopyranoside (IPTG). lac repressor encoded by lacI
  20788..20818   -  promoter       lac promoter: promoter for the E. coli lac operon
  20833..20854   -  protein_bind   CAP binding site: CAP binding activates transcription in the presence of cAMP. E. coli catabolite activator protein
