[The description below was written by a language model from this plasmid's Addgene catalogue record and pLannotate feature annotations shown in this document.]
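Description:
pGEL851 is a roughly 20.9 kb plant-expression T-DNA binary vector, deposited as an empty backbone for expressing the TadCBEd base editor in rice cells. It has nopaline-type left and right T-DNA border repeats and a dual replication system. A ColE1/pMB1-type ori (with the bom site) supports propagation in E. coli, and the pVS1 oriV, RepA and StaA functions allow replication and stable maintenance in Agrobacterium. Bacterial selection is by kanamycin (aphA-3). The plant marker cassette lies next to the left border. In it, a CaMV 35S-derived promoter drives mCherry followed closely by the hygromycin phosphotransferase gene, ending in the CaMV poly(A) signal, so transformed tissue can be both hygromycin-selected and scored by red fluorescence. The record does not state how the two reading frames are joined.

The editor cassette uses the maize polyubiquitin (Ubi) promoter to express a TadA-derived deaminase domain upstream of Streptococcus pyogenes Cas9 and the uracil glycosylase inhibitor UGI, terminated by the Arabidopsis HSP18.2 terminator. According to the associated publication title, this belongs to a set of TadA-8e-derived cytosine and dual base editors. UGI blocks uracil excision and thereby favours C-to-T outcomes. The specific deaminase mutations and the Cas9 nickase status are not annotated. Between the editor and the right border lies a guide RNA region containing a tracrRNA/scaffold fragment flanked by two tRNA elements, consistent with tRNA-based guide processing. This region surrounds a lac promoter–lacZα stuffer with T3/T7 sites that presumably serves as a replaceable placeholder for cloning a user's spacer. The promoter driving the guide unit is not annotated.
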