Addgene plasmid #214251: pGEL851
Purpose: (Empty Backbone) Expression TadCBEd in rice cells
Depositing lab: Yong Zhang. Depositing organization: Southwest University (SWU). Publication: High performance TadA-8e derived cytosine and dual base editors with undetectable off-target effects in plants. Fan T, Cheng Y, Wu Y, Liu S, Tang X, He Y, Liao S, Zheng X, Zhang T, Qi Y, Zhang Y. Nat Commun. 2024 Jun 14;15(1):5103. doi: 10.1038/s41467-024-49473-w. PubMed 38877035.
Backbone
  Vector backbone: pGEL851
  Vector type: Plant Expression
  Selectable markers: Hygromycin
Growth in bacteria
  Bacterial resistance: Kanamycin, 50 μg/mL
  Growth temperature: 37°C
  Growth strain: DH5alpha
  Copy number: Unknown
Terms and licenses: Academic/Nonprofit Terms; Industry Terms: Not Available to Industry
Depositor comments: Please visit https://doi.org/10.1101/2024.02.25.581917 for bioRxiv preprint.
How to cite: pGEL851 was a gift from Yong Zhang (Addgene plasmid # 214251 ; http://n2t.net/addgene:214251 ; RRID:Addgene_214251)
